>Addgene plasmid #29215 | pEMS1419 | addgene partial sequence | sequence record 39598 | EGFP-N 5'-CGTCGCCGTCCAGCTCGACCAG-3'
ACCATGGTGGCGGAAGTTCCTATACCTTTTGAAGAATAGGAACTTCGGCGCGCCACGCGTCTGCTGCAGC
CTCCTCCAGACGCGCCGCCGCCTCCGGTTGCTGCACCCAGCTCGGAGCCCGCAGTTTTCACCGGGGATGG
AGGAGAGGGGGAGCGGGGAGCCGGGGGCTCAGCCAATCAGAGGCGGAGATTGGGGGAGAAAGGACGGCAG
GGTGGGGTGGGGGGTGGGGAAGGAAGAGAAGGCGGTCCCGCATTGGTGTGAGAGTGGCAGGTTGCGGCGG
AAGGGGGCCCTCACCCTGTGGCTGGCAGGCCTGGCCAGGGACGGGAGGGTTCGGGACCCCGGGGATCAGG
GTGCGGCAGCCCAAAGAACATTATCCTCCTCCCTGAGCCCCGCAATGGTTGTTCCCCTTTTAAGGCTTTA
ACCCTTTCTTCTGACCTATTCTTCAGGAGTCTGTGGGAAAACCAAAGTGTAAGAGGTGCAGGATGCAGGC
CGGGAGCGCCCACGCCTCCACATTTCCTTTTCAGCTGGAGCCCACCTCCTCCGGAGCCTCCAGTGAGAAG
TTT
