>Addgene plasmid #29215 | pEMS1419 | addgene partial sequence | sequence record 39751 | pEMS1307-fwd 5'-ccgcacgtctaagaaaccat-3'
GGCGTATCACGAGGCCCTTTCGTCTTCAAGAATTAATTCCGATCATATTCAATAACCCTTAATGAATTCG
AGCTCACCTTGTGCTCTATCCCCTGACCTCAGATGTCTAATCAGAGCCATTAATTCCATCCAATCAGAGA
TCTTGCTTGGCAGACACAGAATTGCCACACCTTCTACAGTCTATACTCCCCTCCCCTGCCTAAAAGCAAG
GTGCTTGGGGACCCAGAAATTAGGCCAGGTCCTCATAACCTTATCAAAATAGCACTGCTAGGCCTTCCAC
CCAGCAACACTCAGAGACAGGGCCAAAGAGTGGGAAACGGAGCATCCAGGGCCTCAGCCAGCAGAGCCCA
GATGCCTTCTGCAGTTAAGATCCCTGGATGAGCAAGAGGAATGGCTCACCCTTGAGAGCTGGGGTCCATA
GCCCAGGTCAGTTCTCCAGCTCTCCCACTTACCAGCCAAGACAGGAGGTGAGGATTGAGATGGGATGAAC
CCAGCAGGCGGCCATGGGTTAAAGGTCGCCATGAATGTAATGTGCCCAGCACAGTGCCTGCTAAAAGGCA
ACACTCCCTTCCTGGTCTGAAGACCAAACAAGCAGA
