[The description below was written by a language model from this plasmid's Addgene catalogue record.]
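Description:
pEMS1419 is a MiniPromoter reporter plasmid from the Pleiades Promoter Project, built on the large pEMS1306 backbone (about 16.5 kb without insert). It is maintained in E. coli as a high-copy plasmid under ampicillin selection. The record does not list the origin of replication or the other elements that make up this sizeable backbone, and no feature table is available to fill in those details.

The insert is Ple227, a 1,264 bp human MiniPromoter designed from regulatory sequence of the THY1 gene (also known as CD90, encoding the Thy-1 membrane glycoprotein precursor). It was cloned between SacI and MluI sites, upstream of a backbone-encoded EGFP carrying a nuclear localisation signal. Although the catalogue lists EGFP-NLS as a C-terminal tag, the insert is a promoter element rather than a coding sequence. The arrangement therefore works as a transcriptional reporter, in which nuclear green fluorescence would mark cells where the candidate promoter is active.

The project behind the construct aimed to assemble a toolbox of compact human promoters that drive selective expression in defined brain regions and cell types. For this construct the recorded outcome is negative: eGFP expression was not detected in the brain or eye. It therefore mainly documents a THY1-derived design that did not give detectable expression in those tissues, which is useful for comparison or for redesigning the promoter.

The repository's sequencing differs from the depositor's full sequence by a 25-nucleotide insertion near position 1390, which is not known to affect function.
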