Addgene plasmid #29215: pEMS1419
Purpose: Expression of the eGFP reporter gene was not detected in the brain and eye.
Depositing lab: Elizabeth Simpson. Depositing organization: University of British Columbia. Publication: A regulatory toolbox of MiniPromoters to drive selective expression in the brain. Portales-Casamar E, Swanson DJ, Liu L, de Leeuw CN, Banks KG, Ho Sui SJ, Fulton DL, Ali J, Amirabbasi M, Arenillas DJ, Babyak N, Black SF, Bonaguro RJ, Brauer E, Candido TR, Castellarin M, Chen J, Chen Y, Cheng JC, Chopra V, Docking TR, Dreolini L, D'Souza CA, Flynn EK, Glenn R, Hatakka K, Hearty TG, Imanian B, Jiang S, Khorasan-zadeh S, Komljenovic I, Laprise S, Liao NY, Lim JS, Lithwick S, Liu F, Liu J, Lu M, McConechy M, McLeod AJ, Milisavljevic M, Mis J, O'Connor K, Palma B, Palmquist DL, Schmouth JF, Swanson MI, Tam B, Ticoll A, Turner JL, Varhol R, Vermeulen J, Watkins RF, Wilson G, Wong BK, Wong SH, Wong TY, Yang GS, Ypsilanti AR, Jones SJ, Holt RA, Goldowitz D, Wasserman WW, Simpson EM. Proc Natl Acad Sci U S A. 2010 Sep 21. 107(38):16589-94. 10.1073/pnas.1009158107 PubMed 20807748.
Backbone
  Vector backbone: pEMS1306
  Backbone size w/o insert (bp): 16454
  Vector type: Pleiades Promoter Project [sic, Pleaides Plieades]
Growth in bacteria
  Bacterial resistance: Ampicillin, 100 μg/mL
  Growth temperature: 37°C
  Growth strain: DH5alpha
  Growth instructions: DH10B
  Copy number: High Copy
Gene/Insert
  Gene/Insert name: Ple227 (alt names: THY1; Thy-1 membrane glycoprotein precursor)
  Species: H. sapiens (human)
  Insert size (bp): 1264
  Entrez Gene: THY1 (a.k.a. CD90, CDw90)
  Tag / fusion protein: EGFP-NLS (C terminal on backbone)
  Cloning method: Restriction Enzyme; 5′ cloning site SacI (unknown if destroyed); 3′ cloning site MluI (unknown if destroyed)
  Sequencing primers: 5′ Unknown
Terms and licenses: Academic/Nonprofit Terms; Industry Terms: Not Available to Industry
Depositor comments: Please note that Addgene's sequencing results with the EGFP-N primer differ from the full sequence information provided by the depositing laboratory by a 25 nucleotide insertion at bp# 1390/1391. This insertion is not known to affect the function of the plasmid.
How to cite: pEMS1419 was a gift from Elizabeth Simpson (Addgene plasmid # 29215 ; http://n2t.net/addgene:29215 ; RRID:Addgene_29215)
